Addgene plasmid #173401: RVD-TC10
Purpose: One-step assembly of custom RVD arrays to construct DdCBE, TALE, etc.
Depositing lab: Bin Shen. Depositing organization: Nanjing Medical University. Publication: Precision modeling of mitochondrial diseases in zebrafish via DdCBE-mediated mtDNA base editing. Guo J, Zhang X, Chen X, Sun H, Dai Y, Wang J, Qian X, Tan L, Lou X, Shen B. Cell Discov. 2021 Sep 3;7(1):78. doi: 10.1038/s41421-021-00307-9. PubMed 34480028.
Backbone
  Vector backbone: TetR T vector
  Vector type: Unspecified
Growth in bacteria
  Bacterial resistance: Tetracycline, 10 μg/mL
  Growth temperature: 37°C
  Growth strain: DH5alpha
  Copy number: High Copy
Gene/Insert
  Gene/Insert name: NG-HD dimer RVD at Position10
  Species: Synthetic
  Mutation: no
  Cloning method: Restriction Enzyme; 5′ cloning site Unknown (unknown if destroyed)
Terms and licenses: Academic/Nonprofit Terms; Industry Terms: Not Available to Industry
Depositor comments: RVD is inserted into TA site of TetR T vector
How to cite: RVD-TC10 was a gift from Bin Shen (Addgene plasmid # 173401 ; http://n2t.net/addgene:173401 ; RRID:Addgene_173401)
