[The description below was written by a language model from this plasmid's Addgene catalogue record and pLannotate feature annotations shown in this document.]
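Description:
RVD-TC10 is a small (about 2.6 kb) bacterial module plasmid from a library used for one-step assembly of custom TALE repeat arrays, such as those needed to build DdCBE mitochondrial base editors or other TALE-based proteins. It is built on a "TetR T vector", a TA-cloning backbone selected with tetracycline. The annotated sequence shows a complete tetracycline efflux gene (TcR) driven by its native tet promoter, together with a high-copy ColE1/pUC-type origin of replication for propagation in E. coli. The vector type is otherwise unspecified, and nothing in the record indicates any elements for expression in eukaryotic cells. Short fragments annotated as KanR and RSF ori appear to be non-functional remnants of backbone construction, and a T7 promoter lies near the cloning region.

The insert is a synthetic dimer of two TALE repeats carrying the repeat-variable diresidues NG and HD, placed at the TA cloning site. In the standard TALE code, NG recognises thymine and HD recognises cytosine, which matches the "TC" in the plasmid name. The "10" denotes the designated position of this unit in the final array. The automated feature table does not annotate the repeat dimer itself, so its exact coordinates and flanking assembly sites are not stated in the record; the 5′ cloning site is listed as unknown. In use, this plasmid would be combined with other position-specific dimer modules so that the chosen units join in a defined order, producing a DNA-binding domain targeted to a user-selected sequence. The associated work applied such arrays to DdCBE-mediated mitochondrial DNA editing in zebrafish disease models.
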