Features (pLannotate 1.2.2; 6 found; start..end, strand, type, name):
    339..357     +  promoter       T7 promoter: promoter for bacteriophage T7 RNA polymerase
    360..434     -  CDS            KanR (fragment): aminoglycoside phosphotransferase; aphA-3; confers resistance to kanamycin
    532..1722    -  CDS            TcR: tetracycline efflux protein; tet; confers resistance to tetracycline
   1770..1798    -  promoter       tet promoter: E. coli promoter for tetracycline efflux protein gene
   1814..1853    +  rep_origin     RSF ori (fragment): Plasmids containing the RSF 1030 origin of replication can be propagated in E. coli cells that contain additional plasmids with compatible origins.
   1925..2513    -  rep_origin     ori: high-copy-number ColE1/pMB1/pBR322/pUC origin of replication
>Addgene plasmid #173401 | RVD-TC10 | addgene full sequence | sequence record 361322 | Addgene NGS Result
GACCAGATATGGTCTCATGACGCAATCGCTACAACTTGCGCTGGGGTTAGTCCGTGGGCTTGACAGAGAA
CTGGTAGAAGGCGTTGGACGGTTTCAAGAGCCTGTTTGCCACCGTCATGACTAGCAATCGCTACAACTTG
CTCGGGCGTCAGGCCGTGGGCTTGACAGAGAACTGGTAGAAGGCGCTGAACAGTCTCAAGAGCCTGTTTG
CCACCCCCATTAGAGCGAGACCAGCTTTGGTCTAGAGGAGGCATGATGATATATTTTTATCTTGTGCAAT
GTAACATCAGAGATTTTGAGACACGGGCCAGAGCTGCCAGGAAACAGCTATGACCATGTAATACGACTCA
CTATAGGGGATATTTTATTTTCTCCCAATCAGGCTTGATCCCCAGTAAGTCAAAAAATAGCTCGACATAC
TGTTCTTCCCCGATCAAGGGTTGGTTTGCGCATTCACAGTTCTCCGCAAGAATTGATTGGCTCCAATTCT
TGGAGTGGTGAATCCGTTAGCGAGGTGCCGCCGGCTTCCATTCAGGTCGAGGTGGCCCGGCTCCATGCAC
CGCGACGCAACGCGGGGAGGCAGACAAGGTATAGGGCGGCGCCTACAATCCATGCCAACCCGTTCCATGT
GCTCGCCGAGGCGGCATAAATCGCCGTGACGATCAGCGGTCCAATGATCGAAGTTAGGCTGGTAAGAGCC
GCGAGCGATCCTTGAAGCTGTCCCTGATGGTCGTCATCTACCTGCCTGGACAGCATGGCCTGCAACGCGG
GCATCCCGATGCCGCCGGAAGCGAGAAGAATCATAATGGGGAAGGCCATCCAGCCTCGCGTCGCGAACGC
CAGCAAGACGTAGCCCAGCGCGTCGGCCGCCATGCCGGCGATAATGGCCTGCTTCTCGCCGAAACGTTTG
GTGGCGGGACCAGTGACGAAGGCTTGAGCGAGGGCGTGCAAGATTCCGAATACCGCAAGCGACAGGCCGA
TCATCGTCGCGCTCCAGCGAAAGCGGTCCTCGCCGAAAATGACCCAGAGCGCTGCCGGCACCTGTCCTAC
GAGTTGCATGATAAAGAAGACAGTCATAAGTGCGGCGACGATAGTCATGCCCCGCGCCCACCGGAAGGAG
CTGACTGGGTTGAAGGCTCTCAAGGGCATGGGTCGGCGCTCTCCCTTATGCGACTCCTGCATTAGGAAGC
AGCCCAGTAGTAGGTTGAGGCCGTTGAGCACCGCCGCCGCAAGGAATGGTGCATGTAAGGAGATGGCGCC
CAACAGTCCCCCGGCCACGGGGCCTGCCACCATACCCACGCCGAAACAAGCGCTCATGAGCCCGAAGTGG
CGAGCCCGATCTTCCCCATCGGTGATGTCGGCGATATAGGCGCCAGCAACCGCACCTGTGGCGCCGGTGA
TGCCGGCCACGATGCGTCCGGCGTAGAGAATCCACAGGACGGGTGTGGTCGCCATGATCGCGTAGTCGAT
AGTGGCTCCAAGTAGCGAAGCGAGCAGGACTGGGCGGCGGCCAAAGCGGTCGGACAGTGCTCCGAGAACG
GGTGCGCATAGAAATTGCATCAACGCATATAGCGCTAGCAGCACGCCATAGTGACTGGCGATGCTGTCGG
AATGGACGATATCCCGCAAGAGGCCCGGCAGTACCGGCATAACCAAGCCTATGCCTACAGCATCCAGGGT
GACGGTGCCGAGGATGACGATGAGCGCATTGTTAGATTTCATACACGGTGCCTGACTGCGTTAGCAATTT
AACTGTGATAAACTACCGCATTAAAGCTAATCGATGATAAGCTGTCAAACATGAGAATTAATTCATGTTC
TTTCCTGCGTTATCCCCTGATTCTGTGGATAACGCAGGAAAGAACATGTGAGCAAAAGGCCAGCAAAAGG
CCAGGAACCGTAAAAAGGCCGCGTTGCTGGCGTTTTTCCATAGGCTCCGCCCCCCTGACGAGCATCACAA
AAATCGACGCTCAAGTCAGAGGTGGCGAAACCCGACAGGACTATAAAGATACCAGGCGTTTCCCCCTGGA
AGCTCCCTCGTGCGCTCTCCTGTTCCGACCCTGCCGCTTACCGGATACCTGTCCGCCTTTCTCCCTTCGG
GAAGCGTGGCGCTTTCTCATAGCTCACGCTGTAGGTATCTCAGTTCGGTGTAGGTCGTTCGCTCCAAGCT
GGGCTGTGTGCACGAACCCCCCGTTCAGCCCGACCGCTGCGCCTTATCCGGTAACTATCGTCTTGAGTCC
AACCCGGTAAGACACGACTTATCGCCACTGGCAGCAGCCACTGGTAACAGGATTAGCAGAGCGAGGTATG
TAGGCGGTGCTACAGAGTTCTTGAAGTGGTGGCCTAACTACGGCTACACTAGAAGAACAGTATTTGGTAT
CTGCGCTCTGCTGAAGCCAGTTACCTTCGGAAAAAGAGTTGGTAGCTCTTGATCCGGCAAACAAACCACC
GCTGGTAGCGGTGGTTTTTTTGTTTGCAAGCAGCAGATTACGCGCAGAAAAAAAGGATCTCAAGAAGATC
CTTTGATCTTTTCTACGGGGTCTGACGCTCAGTGGAACGACGCGTAACTCACGTTAAGGGATTTTGGTCA
TGGGTGGCTC
