>Addgene plasmid #173401 | RVD-TC10 | depositor partial sequence | sequence record 336356 | RVD flanked by two Bsa I sites
GGTCTCGCTCTAATGGGGGTGGCAAACAGGCTCTTGAGACTGTTCAGCGCCTTCTACCAGTTCTCTGTCA
AGCCCACGGCCTGACGCCCGAGCAAGTTGTAGCGATTGCTAGTCATGACGGTGGCAAACAGGCTCTTGAA
ACCGTCCAACGCCTTCTACCAGTTCTCTGTCAAGCCCACGGACTAACCCCAGCGCAAGTTGTAGCGATTG
CGTCATGAGACC
